Addgene plasmid #220185: pSpyA
Purpose: sgRNA expression vector - pEM7 promoter
Depositing lab: Larry Halverson. Depositing organization: Iowa State University. Publication: Optimized CRISPR Interference System for Investigating Pseudomonas alloputida Genes Involved in Rhizosphere Microbiome Assembly. Roghair Stroud MN, Vang DX, Halverson LJ. ACS Synth Biol. 2024 Aug 20. doi: 10.1021/acssynbio.4c00312. PubMed 39163848.
Backbone
  Vector backbone: pSpy
  Vector type: Bacterial Expression, CRISPR
Growth in bacteria
  Bacterial resistance: Kanamycin, 50 μg/mL
  Growth temperature: 37°C
  Growth strain: DH5alpha
  Copy number: High Copy
Gene/Insert
  Gene/Insert name: pEM7 promoter
  gRNA/shRNA sequence: Unspecified
  Species: Synthetic
  Promoter: pEM7
  Cloning method: Restriction Enzyme; 5′ cloning site Unknown (unknown if destroyed)
Terms and licenses: Academic/Nonprofit Terms; Industry Terms: Not Available to Industry
How to cite: pSpyA was a gift from Larry Halverson (Addgene plasmid # 220185 ; http://n2t.net/addgene:220185 ; RRID:Addgene_220185)
