[The description below was written by a language model from this plasmid's Addgene catalogue record and pLannotate feature annotations shown in this document.]
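Description:
pSpyA is a small (about 3.3 kb) broad-host-range bacterial plasmid built on the pSpy backbone for expressing single guide RNAs in CRISPR applications. It was developed as part of an optimized CRISPR interference system for studying genes of Pseudomonas alloputida involved in rhizosphere microbiome assembly. Replication depends on the pBBR1 oriV together with its cognate Rep protein. This pair, from Bordetella bronchiseptica, functions in a wide range of Gram-negative bacteria as well as in E. coli cloning strains. An incP oriT allows the plasmid to be mobilized by conjugation when transfer functions are supplied in trans. Selection is by kanamycin resistance, encoded by aphA1 (nptI). The catalogue entry lists the plasmid as high copy.

The payload is a compact sgRNA cassette in which the synthetic constitutive EM7 promoter lies upstream of the Streptococcus pyogenes Cas9 guide RNA scaffold, followed by an rrnB T1 terminator. There is a short gap between the promoter and the scaffold where a targeting spacer would presumably sit, but the record lists the guide sequence as unspecified and does not describe the cloning sites. The plasmid therefore appears to be an entry or template vector rather than one directed at a particular gene. A second rrnB T1 terminator in reverse orientation upstream and a lambda t0 terminator downstream insulate the cassette from read-through transcription. Fragments of a pUC-type multiple cloning site and of lacZα remain as backbone remnants. No Cas9 or dCas9 gene is annotated, so the nuclease or repressor protein must be supplied from a separate construct or from the host chromosome.
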