Features (pLannotate 1.2.2; 11 found; start..end, strand, type, name):
     56..142     -  terminator     rrnB T1 terminator: Escherichia coli rrnB; transcription terminator T1 from the E. coli rrnB gene
    160..207     +  promoter       EM7 promoter: synthetic bacterial promoter&nbsp
    261..336     +  misc_RNA       gRNA scaffold: guide RNA scaffold for the Streptococcus pyogenes CRISPR/Cas9 system
    338..381     +  terminator     rrnB T1 terminator: Escherichia coli rrnB; transcription terminator T1 from the E. coli rrnB gene
    387..431     +  misc_feature   MCS (fragment): pUC18/19 multiple cloning site
    439..463     +  CDS            lacZα (fragment): LacZα fragment of β-galactosidase; lacZ fragment
    474..568     +  terminator     lambda t0 terminator: transcription terminator from phage lambda
    700..1512    +  CDS            aphA1: KKA1_ECOLX - Also known as nptI. Protein inferred from homology: Swiss-Prot protein existence level 3. Resistance to kanamycin and structurally-related aminoglycosides, including amikacin. From Escherichia coli.
   1682..1790    +  oriT           oriT: incP origin of transfer
   1801..2463    -  CDS            pBBR1 Rep: replication protein for the broad-host-range plasmid pBBR1 from Bordetella bronchiseptica
   2464..3235    -  rep_origin     pBBR1 oriV: replication origin of the broad-host-range plasmid pBBR1 from Bordetella bronchiseptica; requires the pBBR1 Rep protein for replication
>Addgene plasmid #220185 | pSpyA | addgene full sequence | sequence record 436812 | Addgene NGS Result
GAAGCCCGGAGAGCAAGCCCGTAGGGGGGGCGCGCCCAGCTGTCTAGGGCGGCGGATTTGTCCTACTCAG
GAGAGCGTTCACCGACAAACAACAGATAAAACGAAAGGCCCAGTCTTTCGACTGAGCCTTTCGTTTTATT
TGATGCCTTTAATTAACTTGTTGACAATTAATCATCGGCATAGTATATCGGCATAGTATAATACGACACC
CTAGGCCGCGGCCGCGCGAATTCGAGCTCGGTCTCATCACTAGGGTCTCTGTTTTAGAGCTAGAAATAGC
AAGTTAAAATAAGGCTAGTCCGTTATCAACTTGAAAAAGTGGCACCGAGTCGGTGCTATAAAACGAAAGG
CCCAGTCTTTCGACTGAGCCTTTCGTTTTATAACTAGGTACCCGGGGATCCTCTAGAGTCGACCTGCAGG
CATGCAAGCTTGCGGCCGCGTCGTGACTGGGAAAACCCTGGCGACTAGTCTTGGACTCCTGTTGATAGAT
CCAGTAATGACCTCAGAACTCCATCTGGATTTGTTCAGAACGCTCGGTTGCCGCCGGGCGTTTTTTATTG
GTGAGAATCCAGGGGTCCCCAATAATTACGATTTAAATTTGTGTCTCAAAATCTCTGATGTTACATTGCA
CAAGATAAAAATATATCATCATGAACAATAAAACTGTCTGCTTACATAAACAGTAATACAAGGGGTGTTA
TGAGCCATATTCAGCGTGAAACGAGCTGTAGCCGTCCGCGTCTGAACAGCAACATGGATGCGGATCTGTA
TGGCTATAAATGGGCGCGTGATAACGTGGGTCAGAGCGGCGCGACCATTTATCGTCTGTATGGCAAACCG
GATGCGCCGGAACTGTTTCTGAAACATGGCAAAGGCAGCGTGGCGAACGATGTGACCGATGAAATGGTGC
GTCTGAACTGGCTGACCGAATTTATGCCGCTGCCGACCATTAAACATTTTATTCGCACCCCGGATGATGC
GTGGCTGCTGACCACCGCGATTCCGGGCAAAACCGCGTTTCAGGTGCTGGAAGAATATCCGGATAGCGGC
GAAAACATTGTGGATGCGCTGGCCGTGTTTCTGCGTCGTCTGCATAGCATTCCGGTGTGCAACTGCCCGT
TTAACAGCGATCGTGTGTTTCGTCTGGCCCAGGCGCAGAGCCGTATGAACAACGGCCTGGTGGATGCGAG
CGATTTTGATGATGAACGTAACGGCTGGCCGGTGGAACAGGTGTGGAAAGAAATGCATAAACTGCTGCCG
TTTAGCCCGGATAGCGTGGTGACCCACGGCGATTTTAGCCTGGATAACCTGATTTTCGATGAAGGCAAAC
TGATTGGCTGCATTGATGTGGGCCGTGTGGGCATTGCGGATCGTTATCAGGATCTGGCCATTCTGTGGAA
CTGCCTGGGCGAATTTAGCCCGAGCCTGCAAAAACGTCTGTTTCAGAAATATGGCATTGATAATCCGGAT
ATGAACAAACTGCAATTTCATCTGATGCTGGATGAATTTTTCTAATAATTAATTGGACCGCGGTCCGCGC
GTTGTCCTTTTCCGCTGCATAACCCTGCTTCGGGGTCATTATAGCGATTTTTTCGGTATATCCATCCTTT
TTCGCACGATATACAGGATTTTGCCAAAGGGTTCGTGTAGACTTTCCTTGGTGTATCCAACGGCGTCAGC
CGGGCAGGATAGGTGAAGTAGGCCCACCCGCGAGCGGGTGTTCCTTCTTCACTGTCCCTTATTCGCACCT
GGCGGTGCTCAACGGGAATCCTGCTCTGCGAGGCTGGCCGTAGGCCGGCCCTACCGGCGCGGCAGCGTTA
CCCGTGTCGGCGGCTCCAACGGCTCGCCATCGTCCAGAAAACACGGCTCATCGGGCATCGGCAGGCGCTG
CTGCCCGCGCCGTTCCCATTCCTCCGTTTCGGTCAAGGCTGGCAGGTCTGGTTCCATGCCCGGAATGCCG
GGCTGGCTGGGCGGCTCCTCGCCGGGGCCGGTCGGTAGTTGCTGCTCGCCCGGATACAGGGTCGGGATGC
GGCGCAGGTCGCCATGCCCCAACAGCGATTCGTCCTGGTCGTCGTGATCAACCACCACGGCGGCACTGAA
CACCGACAGGCGCAACTGGTCGCGGGGCTGGCCCCACGCCACGCGGTCATTGACCACGTAGGCCGACACG
GTGCCGGGGCCGTTGAGCTTCACGACGGAGATCCAGCGCTCGGCCACCAAGTCCTTGACTGCGTATTGGA
CCGTCCGCAAAGAACGTCCGATGAGCTTGGAAAGTGTCTTCTGGCTGACCACCACGGCGTTCTGGTGGCC
CATCTGCGCCACGAGGTGATGCAGCAGCATTGCCGCCGTGGGTTTCCTCGCAATAAGCCCGGCCCACGCC
TCATGCGCTTTGCGTTCCGTTTGCACCCAGTGACCGGGCTTGTTCTTGGCTTGAATGCCGATTTCTCTGG
ACTGCGTGGCCATGCTTATCTCCATGCGGTAGGGGTGCCGCACGGTTGCGGCACCATGCGCAATCAGCTG
CAACTTTTCGGCAGCGCGACAACAATTATGCGTTGCGTAAAAGTGGCAGTCAATTACAGATTTTCTTTAA
CCTACGCAATGAGCTATTGCGGGGGGTGCCGCAATGAGCTGTTGCGTACCCCCCTTTTTTAAGTTGTTGA
TTTTTAAGTCTTTCGCATTTCGCCCTATATCTAGTTCTTTGGTGCCCAAAGAAGGGCACCCCTGCGGGGT
TCCCCCACGCCTTCGGCGCGGCTCCCCCTCCGGCAAAAAGTGGCCCCTCCGGGGCTTGTTGATCGACTGC
GCGGCCTTCGGCCTTGCCCAAGGTGGCGCTGCCCCCTTGGAACCCCCGCACTCGCCGCCGTGAGGCTCGG
GGGGCAGGCGGGCGGGCTTCGCCCTTCGACTGCCCCCACTCGCATAGGCTTGGGTCGTTCCAGGCGCGTC
AAGGCCAAGCCGCTGCGCGGTCGCTGCGCGAGCCTTGACCCGCCTTCCACTTGGTGTCCAACCGGCAAGC
GAAGCGCGCAGGCCGCAGGCCGGAGGCTTTTCCCCAGAGAAAATTAAAAAAATTGATGGGGCAAGGCCGC
AGGCCGCGCAGTTGGAGCCGGTGGGTATGTGGTCGAAGGCTGGGTAGCCGGTGGGCAATCCCTGTGGTCA
AGCTCGTGGGCAGGCGCAGCCTGTCCATCAGCTTGTCCAGCAGGGTTGTCCACGGGCCGAGCGAAGCGAG
CCAGCCGGTGGCCGCTCGCGGCCATCGTCCACATATCCACGGGCTGGCAAGGGAGCGCAGCGACCGCGCA
GGGC
